Addgene plasmid #81886: pDONR223_KLRC2_WT
Purpose: Gateway Donor vector containing KLRC2 , part of the Target Accelerator Plasmid Collection.
Depositing lab: Jesse Boehm & William Hahn & David Root. Depositing organization: Broad Institute. Publication: Systematic Functional Interrogation of Rare Cancer Variants Identifies Oncogenic Alleles. Kim E, Ilic N, Shrestha Y, Zou L, Kamburov A, Zhu C, Yang X, Lubonja R, Tran N, Nguyen C, Lawrence MS, Piccioni F, Bagul M, Doench JG, Chouinard CR, Wu X, Hogstrom L, Natoli T, Tamayo P, Horn H, Corsello SM, Lage K, Root DE, Subramanian A, Golub TR, Getz G, Boehm JS, Hahn WC. Cancer Discov. 2016 Jul;6(7):714-26. doi: 10.1158/2159-8290.CD-16-0160. Epub 2016 May 4. PubMed 27147599.
Backbone
  Vector backbone: pDONR223
  Backbone manufacturer: Invitrogen
  Backbone size w/o insert (bp): 2790
  Vector type: Gateway Entry vector
Growth in bacteria
  Bacterial resistance: Spectinomycin, 50 μg/mL
  Growth temperature: 37°C
  Growth strain: DH5alpha
  Copy number: High Copy
Gene/Insert
  Gene/Insert name: KLRC2
  Species: H. sapiens (human)
  Mutation: N2S; F102S
  GenBank ID: NM_002260.3
  Entrez Gene: KLRC2 (a.k.a. CD159c, NKG2-C, NKG2C)
  Promoter: None
  Cloning method: Gateway Cloning
  Sequencing primers: 5′ M13pUC-fwd; 3′ M13-Rev
Terms and licenses: Academic/Nonprofit Terms; Industry Terms: Not Available to Industry
Depositor comments: Closed state: stop codon immediately follows insert
How to cite: pDONR223_KLRC2_WT was a gift from Jesse Boehm & William Hahn & David Root (Addgene plasmid # 81886 ; http://n2t.net/addgene:81886 ; RRID:Addgene_81886)
