[The description below was written by a language model from this plasmid's Addgene catalogue record and pLannotate feature annotations shown in this document.]
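Description:
pDONR223_KLRC2_WT is a Gateway entry clone built on the Invitrogen pDONR223 backbone and carrying the human KLRC2 open reading frame, which encodes the natural killer cell receptor NKG2-C (CD159c). It is maintained in E. coli as a high-copy plasmid through a ColE1/pUC-type origin and selected with spectinomycin via the aadA (SmR) aminoglycoside adenylyltransferase gene. This gene sits downstream of a fragment of a class 1 integron Pc promoter. The sequenced plasmid is about 3.5 kb. Short lacZα, lacI and gentamicin-resistance fragments in the annotation appear to be backbone remnants rather than functional genes, and rrnB T1 and T2 terminators help insulate the cloning region from read-through transcription.

The roughly 690 bp KLRC2 coding sequence is flanked on both sides by attL recombination sites. The annotation software labels both as attL3, which is probably a naming artefact of automated matching. The record lists no promoter for the insert, so the plasmid is not an expression construct. The only nearby promoter is a T7 promoter lying outside one attL site and oriented back toward the insert. The ORF is in the "closed" configuration, with a stop codon immediately after the coding sequence, so it suits native or N-terminally tagged expression but not C-terminal fusions.

Although the clone is named WT, the record lists two amino-acid differences, N2S and F102S, relative to the cited reference transcript. The plasmid belongs to the Target Accelerator Plasmid Collection, which was assembled for systematic functional testing of cancer-associated alleles. Its typical use is as a donor in LR Clonase reactions that move KLRC2 into destination vectors of choice, where it serves as the reference allele.
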