Features (pLannotate 1.2.2; 12 found; start..end, strand, type, name):
     38..74      -  CDS            lacZα (fragment): LacZα fragment of β-galactosidase; lacZ fragment
     91..186     +  protein_bind   attL3: mutant version of attL; recombination site for the Gateway® LR reaction LR Clonase™
    192..884     +  CDS            KLRC2: NKG2C_HUMAN - Also known as NKG2C From Homo sapiens (Human).
    892..987     -  protein_bind   attL3: mutant version of attL; recombination site for the Gateway® LR reaction LR Clonase™
   1006..1024    -  promoter       T7 promoter: promoter for bacteriophage T7 RNA polymerase
   1214..1237    +  promoter       Pc promoter (fragment): intI1 (promoter lies within the coding sequence); class 1 integron promoter
   1413..1469    +  CDS            GmR (fragment): gentamycin acetyltransferase; aacC1; confers resistance to gentamycin
   1476..2267    +  CDS            SmR: aminoglycoside adenylyltransferase (Murphy, 1985); aadA; confers resistance to spectinomycin and streptomycin
   2360..2948    +  rep_origin     ori: high-copy-number ColE1/pMB1/pBR322/pUC origin of replication
   3131..3223    +  CDS            lacI (fragment): lac repressor; lacI; The lac repressor binds to the lac operator to inhibit transcription in E. coli. This inhibition can be relieved by adding lactose or isopropyl-β-D-thiogalactopyranoside (IPTG).
   3278..3305    -  terminator     rrnB T2 terminator: transcription terminator T2 from the E. coli rrnB gene
   3437..3480    +  terminator     rrnB T1 terminator: Escherichia coli rrnB; transcription terminator T1 from the E. coli rrnB gene
>Addgene plasmid #81886 | pDONR223_KLRC2_WT | addgene full sequence | sequence record 169010 | Addgene NGS Result
GGCAGTTCCCTACTCTCGCGTTAACGCTAGCATGGATGTTTTCCCAGTCACGACGTTGTAAAACGACGGC
CAGTCTTAAGCTCGGGCCCCAAATAATGATTTTATTTTGACTGATAGTGACCTGTTCGTTGCAACAAATT
GATGAGCAATGCTTTTTTATAATGCCAACTTTGTACAAAAAAGTTGGCACCATGAGTAAACAAAGAGGAA
CCTTCTCAGAAGTGAGTCTGGCCCAGGACCCAAAGCGGCAGCAAAGGAAACCTAAAGGCAATAAAAGCTC
CATTTCAGGAACCGAACAGGAAATATTCCAAGTAGAATTAAATCTTCAAAATCCTTCCCTGAATCATCAA
GGGATTGATAAAATATATGACTGCCAAGGTTTACTGCCACCTCCAGAGAAGCTCACTGCCGAGGTCCTAG
GAATCATTTGCATTGTCCTGATGGCCACTGTGTTAAAAACAATAGTTCTTATTCCTTTCCTGGAGCAGAA
CAATTCTTCCCCGAATACAAGAACGCAGAAAGCACGTCATTGTGGCCATTGTCCTGAGGAGTGGATTACA
TATTCCAACAGTTGTTATTACATTGGTAAGGAAAGAAGAACTTGGGAAGAGAGTTTGCTGGCCTGTACTT
CGAAGAACTCCAGTCTGCTTTCTATAGATAATGAAGAAGAAATGAAATTTCTGGCCAGCATTTTACCTTC
CTCATGGATTGGTGTGTTTCGTAACAGCAGTCATCATCCATGGGTGACAATAAATGGTTTGGCTTTCAAA
CATAAGATAAAAGACTCAGATAATGCTGAACTTAACTGTGCAGTGCTACAAGTAAATCGACTTAAATCAG
CCCAGTGTGGATCTTCAATGATATATCATTGTAAGCATAAGCTTTGATTGCCAACTTTCTTGTACAAAGT
TGGCATTATAAGAAAGCATTGCTTATCAATTTGTTGCAACGAACAGGTCACTATCAGTCAAAATAAAATC
ATTATTTGCCATCCAGCTGATATCCCCTATAGTGAGTCGTATTACATGGTCATAGCTGTTTCCTGGCAGC
TCTGGCCCGTGTCTCAAAATCTCTGATGTTACATTGCACAAGATAAAAATATATCATCATGCCTCCTCTA
GACCAGCCAGGACAGAAATGCCTCGACTTCGCTGCTACCCAAGGTTGCCGGGTGACGCACACCGTGGAAA
CGGATGAAGGCACGAACCCAGTGGACATAAGCCTGTTCGGTTCGTAAGCTGTAATGCAAGTAGCGTATGC
GCTCACGCAACTGGTCCAGAACCTTGACCGAACGCAGCGGTGGTAACGGCGCAGTGGCGGTTTTCATGGC
TTGTTATGACTGTTTTTTTGGGGTACAGTCTATGCCTCGGGCATCCAAGCAGCAAGCGCGTTACGCCGTG
GGTCGATGTTTGATGTTATGGAGCAGCAACGATGTTACGCAGCAGGGCAGTCGCCCTAAAACAAAGTTAA
ACATTATGAGGGAAGCGGTGATCGCCGAAGTATCGACTCAACTATCAGAGGTAGTTGGCGTCATCGAGCG
CCATCTCGAACCGACGTTGCTGGCCGTACATTTGTACGGCTCCGCAGTGGATGGCGGCCTGAAGCCACAC
AGTGATATTGATTTGCTGGTTACGGTGACCGTAAGGCTTGATGAAACAACGCGGCGAGCTTTGATCAACG
ACCTTTTGGAAACTTCGGCTTCCCCTGGAGAGAGCGAGATTCTCCGCGCTGTAGAAGTCACCATTGTTGT
GCACGACGACATCATTCCGTGGCGTTATCCAGCTAAGCGCGAACTGCAATTTGGAGAATGGCAGCGCAAT
GACATTCTTGCAGGTATCTTCGAGCCAGCCACGATCGACATTGATCTGGCTATCTTGCTGACAAAAGCAA
GAGAACATAGCGTTGCCTTGGTAGGTCCAGCGGCGGAGGAACTCTTTGATCCGGTTCCTGAACAGGATCT
ATTTGAGGCGCTAAATGAAACCTTAACGCTATGGAACTCGCCGCCCGACTGGGCTGGCGATGAGCGAAAT
GTAGTGCTTACGTTGTCCCGCATTTGGTACAGCGCAGTAACCGGCAAAATCGCGCCGAAGGATGTCGCTG
CCGACTGGGCAATGGAGCGCCTGCCGGCCCAGTATCAGCCCGTCATACTTGAAGCTAGACAGGCTTATCT
TGGACAAGAAGAAGATCGCTTGGCCTCGCGCGCAGATCAGTTGGAAGAATTTGTCCACTACGTGAAAGGC
GAGATCACCAAGGTAGTCGGCAAATAACCCTCGAGCCACCCATGACCAAAATCCCTTAACGTGAGTTACG
CGTCGTTCCACTGAGCGTCAGACCCCGTAGAAAAGATCAAAGGATCTTCTTGAGATCCTTTTTTTCTGCG
CGTAATCTGCTGCTTGCAAACAAAAAAACCACCGCTACCAGCGGTGGTTTGTTTGCCGGATCAAGAGCTA
CCAACTCTTTTTCCGAAGGTAACTGGCTTCAGCAGAGCGCAGATACCAAATACTGTTCTTCTAGTGTAGC
CGTAGTTAGGCCACCACTTCAAGAACTCTGTAGCACCGCCTACATACCTCGCTCTGCTAATCCTGTTACC
AGTGGCTGCTGCCAGTGGCGATAAGTCGTGTCTTACCGGGTTGGACTCAAGACGATAGTTACCGGATAAG
GCGCAGCGGTCGGGCTGAACGGGGGGTTCGTGCACACAGCCCAGCTTGGAGCGAACGACCTACACCGAAC
TGAGATACCTACAGCGTGAGCTATGAGAAAGCGCCACGCTTCCCGAAGGGAGAAAGGCGGACAGGTATCC
GGTAAGCGGCAGGGTCGGAACAGGAGAGCGCACGAGGGAGCTTCCAGGGGGAAACGCCTGGTATCTTTAT
AGTCCTGTCGGGTTTCGCCACCTCTGACTTGAGCGTCGATTTTTGTGATGCTCGTCAGGGGGGCGGAGCC
TATGGAAAAACGCCAGCAACGCGGCCTTTTTACGGTTCCTGGCCTTTTGCTGGCCTTTTGCTCACATGTT
CTTTCCTGCGTTATCCCCTGATTCTGTGGATAACCGTATTACCGCCTTTGAGTGAGCTGATACCGCTCGC
CGCAGCCGAACGACCGAGCGCAGCGAGTCAGTGAGCGAGGAAGCGGAAGAGCGCCCAATACGCAAACCGC
CTCTCCCCGCGCGTTGGCCGATTCATTAATGCAGCTGGCACGACAGGTTTCCCGACTGGAAAGCGGGCAG
TGAGCGCAACGCAATTAATACGCGTACCGCTAGCCAGGAAGAGTTTGTAGAAACGCAAAAAGGCCATCCG
TCAGGATGGCCTTCTGCTTAGTTTGATGCCTGGCAGTTTATGGCGGGCGTCCTGCCCGCCACCCTCCGGG
CCGTTGCTTCACAACGTTCAAATCCGCTCCCGGCGGATTTGTCCTACTCAGGAGAGCGTTCACCGACAAA
CAACAGATAAAACGAAAGGCCCAGTCTTCCGACTGAGCCTTTCGTTTTATTTGATGCCT
