>Addgene plasmid #81886 | pDONR223_KLRC2_WT | depositor partial sequence | sequence record 155205 | Insert sequence
ATGAGTAAACAAAGAGGAACCTTCTCAGAAGTGAGTCTGGCCCAGGACCCAAAGCGGCAGCAAAGGAAAC
CTAAAGGCAATAAAAGCTCCATTTCAGGAACCGAACAGGAAATATTCCAAGTAGAATTAAATCTTCAAAA
TCCTTCCCTGAATCATCAAGGGATTGATAAAATATATGACTGCCAAGGTTTACTGCCACCTCCAGAGAAG
CTCACTGCCGAGGTCCTAGGAATCATTTGCATTGTCCTGATGGCCACTGTGTTAAAAACAATAGTTCTTA
TTCCTTTCCTGGAGCAGAACAATTCTTCCCCGAATACAAGAACGCAGAAAGCACGTCATTGTGGCCATTG
TCCTGAGGAGTGGATTACATATTCCAACAGTTGTTATTACATTGGTAAGGAAAGAAGAACTTGGGAAGAG
AGTTTGCTGGCCTGTACTTCGAAGAACTCCAGTCTGCTTTCTATAGATAATGAAGAAGAAATGAAATTTC
TGGCCAGCATTTTACCTTCCTCATGGATTGGTGTGTTTCGTAACAGCAGTCATCATCCATGGGTGACAAT
AAATGGTTTGGCTTTCAAACATAAGATAAAAGACTCAGATAATGCTGAACTTAACTGTGCAGTGCTACAA
GTAAATCGACTTAAATCAGCCCAGTGTGGATCTTCAATGATATATCATTGTAAGCATAAGCTT
